>Addgene plasmid #211961 | pKLV2-U6gRNA5(ETV4_5-2)-PGKpuroBFP-W | addgene full sequence | sequence record 419989 | Addgene NGS Result
GTCAATAATGACGTATGTTCCCATAGTAACGCCAATAGGGACTTTCCATTGACGTCAATGGGTGGAGTAT
TTACGGTAAACTGCCCACTTGGCAGTACATCAAGTGTATCATATGCCAAGTACGCCCCCTATTGACGTCA
ATGACGGTAAATGGCCCGCCTGGCATTATGCCCAGTACATGACCTTATGGGACTTTCCTACTTGGCAGTA
CATCTACGTATTAGTCATCGCTATTACCATGGTGATGCGGTTTTGGCAGTACATCAATGGGCGTGGATAG
CGGTTTGACTCACGGGGATTTCCAAGTCTCCACCCCATTGACGTCAATGGGAGTTTGTTTTGGCACCAAA
ATCAACGGGACTTTCCAAAATGTCGTAACAACTCCGCCCCATTGACGCAAATGGGCGGTAGGCGTGTACG
GTGGGAGGTCTATATAAGCAGCGCGTTTTGCCTGTACTGGGTCTCTCTGGTTAGACCAGATCTGAGCCTG
GGAGCTCTCTGGCTAACTAGGGAACCCACTGCTTAAGCCTCAATAAAGCTTGCCTTGAGTGCTTCAAGTA
GTGTGTGCCCGTCTGTTGTGTGACTCTGGTAACTAGAGATCCCTCAGACCCTTTTAGTCAGTGTGGAAAA
TCTCTAGCAGTGGCGCCCGAACAGGGACTTGAAAGCGAAAGGGAAACCAGAGGAGCTCTCTCGACGCAGG
ACTCGGCTTGCTGAAGCGCGCACGGCAAGAGGCGAGGGGCGGCGACTGGTGAGTACGCCAAAAATTTTGA
CTAGCGGAGGCTAGAAGGAGAGAGATGGGTGCGAGAGCGTCAGTATTAAGCGGGGGAGAATTAGATCGCG
ATGGGAAAAAATTCGGTTAAGGCCAGGGGGAAAGAAAAAATATAAATTAAAACATATAGTATGGGCAAGC
AGGGAGCTAGAACGATTCGCAGTTAATCCTGGCCTGTTAGAAACATCAGAAGGCTGTAGACAAATACTGG
GACAGCTACAACCATCCCTTCAGACAGGATCAGAAGAACTTAGATCATTATATAATACAGTAGCAACCCT
CTATTGTGTGCATCAAAGGATAGAGATAAAAGACACCAAGGAAGCTTTAGACAAGATAGAGGAAGAGCAA
AACAAAAGTAAGACCACCGCACAGCAAGCGGCCGGCCGCGCTGATCTTCAGACCTGGAGGAGGAGATATG
AGGGACAATTGGAGAAGTGAATTATATAAATATAAAGTAGTAAAAATTGAACCATTAGGAGTAGCACCCA
CCAAGGCAAAGAGAAGAGTGGTGCAGAGAGAAAAAAGAGCAGTGGGAATAGGAGCTTTGTTCCTTGGGTT
CTTGGGAGCAGCAGGAAGCACTATGGGCGCAGCGTCAATGACGCTGACGGTACAGGCCAGACAATTATTG
TCTGGTATAGTGCAGCAGCAGAACAATTTGCTGAGGGCTATTGAGGCGCAACAGCATCTGTTGCAACTCA
CAGTCTGGGGCATCAAGCAGCTCCAGGCAAGAATCCTGGCTGTGGAAAGATACCTAAAGGATCAACAGCT
CCTGGGGATTTGGGGTTGCTCTGGAAAACTCATTTGCACCACTGCTGTGCCTTGGAATGCTAGTTGGAGT
AATAAATCTCTGGAACAGATTTGGAATCACACGACCTGGATGGAGTGGGACAGAGAAATTAACAATTACA
CAAGCTTAATACACTCCTTAATTGAAGAATCGCAAAACCAGCAAGAAAAGAATGAACAAGAATTATTGGA
ATTAGATAAATGGGCAAGTTTGTGGAATTGGTTTAACATAACAAATTGGCTGTGGTATATAAAATTATTC
ATAATGATAGTAGGAGGCTTGGTAGGTTTAAGAATAGTTTTTGCTGTACTTTCTATAGTGAATAGAGTTA
GGCAGGGATATTCACCATTATCGTTTCAGACCCACCTCCCAACCCCGAGGGGACCCGACAGGCCCGAAGG
AATAGAAGAAGAAGGTGGAGAGAGAGACAGAGACAGATCCATTCGATTAGTGAACGGATCGGCACTGCGT
GCGCCAATTCTGCAGACAAATGGCAGTATTCATCCACAATTTTAAAAGAAAAGGGGGGATTGGGGGGTAC
AGTGCAGGGGAAAGAATAGTAGACATAATAGCAACAGACATACAAACTAAAGAATTACAAAAACAAATTA
CAAAAATTCAAAATTTTCGGGTTTATTACAGGGACAGCAGAGATCCAGTTTGGTTAGTACCGGGCCCTAC
GCGTCCAAGGTCGGGCAGGAAGAGGGCCTATTTCCCATGATTCCTTCATATTTGCATATACGATACAAGG
CTGTTAGAGAGATAATTAGAATTAATTTGACTGTAAACACAAAGATATTAGTACAAAATACGTGACGTAG
AAAGTAATAATTTCTTGGGTAGTTTGCAGTTTTAAAATTATGTTTTAAAATGGACTATCATATGCTTACC
GTAACTTGAAAGTATTTCGATTTCTTGGCTTTATATATCTTGTGGAAAGGACGAAACACCGGGTCGGTGC
ATTTCGAGAGGTTTAAGAGCTATGCTGGAAACAGCATAGCAAGTTTAAATAAGGCTAGTCCGTTATCAAC
TTGAAAAAGTGGCACCGAGTCGGTGCTTTTTTTGGATCCAATTCTACCGGGTAGGGGAGGCGCTTTTCCC
AAGGCAGTCTGGAGCATGCGCTTTAGCAGCCCCGCTGGGCACTTGGCGCTACACAAGTGGCCTCTGGCCT
CGCACACATTCCACATCCACCGGTAGGCGCCAACCGGCTCCGTTCTTTGGTGGCCCCTTCGCGCCACCTT
CTACTCCTCCCCTAGTCAGGAAGTTCCCCCCCGCCCCGCAGCTCGCGTCGTGCAGGACGTGACAAATGGA
AGTAGCACGTCTCACTAGTCTCGTGCAGATGGACAGCACCGCTGAGCAATGGAAGCGGGTAGGCCTTTGG
GGCAGCGGCCAATAGCAGCTTTGCTCCTTCGCTTTCTGGGCTCAGAGGCTGGGAAGGGGTGGGTCCGGGG
GCGGGCTCAGGGGCGGGCTCAGGGGCGGGGCGGGCGCCCGAAGGTCCTCCGGAGGCCCGGCATTCTGCAC
GCTTCAAAAGCGCACGTCTGCCGCGCTGTTCTCCTCTTCCTCATCTCCGGGCCTTTCGACCTGCATCCAT
CTAGATCTCGAGCAGCTGAAGCTTACCATGACCGAGTACAAGCCCACGGTGCGCCTCGCCACCCGCGACG
ACGTCCCCAGGGCCGTACGCACCCTCGCCGCCGCGTTCGCCGACTACCCCGCCACGCGCCACACCGTCGA
TCCGGACCGCCACATCGAGCGGGTCACCGAGCTGCAAGAACTCTTCCTCACGCGCGTCGGGCTCGACATC
GGCAAGGTGTGGGTCGCGGACGACGGCGCCGCGGTGGCGGTCTGGACCACGCCGGAGAGCGTCGAAGCGG
GGGCGGTGTTCGCCGAGATCGGCCCGCGCATGGCCGAGTTGAGCGGTTCCCGGCTGGCCGCGCAGCAACA
GATGGAAGGCCTCCTGGCGCCGCACCGGCCCAAGGAGCCCGCGTGGTTCCTGGCCACCGTCGGCGTCTCG
CCCGACCACCAGGGCAAGGGTCTGGGCAGCGCCGTCGTGCTCCCCGGAGTGGAGGCGGCCGAGCGCGCCG
GGGTGCCCGCCTTCCTGGAGACCTCCGCGCCCCGCAACCTCCCCTTCTACGAGCGGCTCGGCTTCACCGT
CACCGCCGACGTCGAGGTGCCCGAAGGACCGCGCACCTGGTGCATGACCCGCAAGCCCGGTGCCGGCGGC
GGGTCCGGAGGAGAGGGCAGAGGAAGTCTCCTAACATGCGGTGACGTGGAGGAGAATCCTGGCCCAATGA
GCGAGCTGATTAAGGAGAACATGCACATGAAGCTGTACATGGAGGGCACCGTGGACAACCATCACTTCAA
GTGCACATCCGAGGGCGAAGGCAAGCCCTACGAGGGCACCCAGACCATGAGAATCAAGGTGGTCGAGGGC
GGCCCTCTCCCCTTCGCCTTCGACATCCTGGCTACTAGCTTCCTCTACGGCAGCAAGACCTTCATCAACC
ACACCCAGGGCATCCCCGACTTCTTCAAGCAGTCCTTCCCTGAGGGCTTCACATGGGAGAGAGTCACCAC
ATACGAGGACGGGGGCGTGCTGACCGCTACCCAGGACACCAGCCTCCAGGACGGCTGCCTCATCTACAAC
GTCAAGATCAGAGGGGTGAACTTCACATCCAACGGCCCTGTGATGCAGAAGAAAACACTCGGCTGGGAGG
CCTTCACCGAGACGCTGTACCCCGCTGACGGCGGCCTGGAAGGCAGAAACGACATGGCCCTGAAGCTCGT
GGGCGGGAGCCATCTGATCGCAAACATCAAGACCACATATAGATCCAAGAAACCCGCTAAGAACCTCAAG
ATGCCTGGCGTCTACTATGTGGACTACAGACTGGAAAGAATCAAGGAGGCCAACAACGAGACCTACGTCG
AGCAGCACGAGGTGGCAGTGGCCAGATACTGCGACCTCCCTAGCAAACTGGGGCACAAGCTTAATTGAGC
GGCCGCTCAACCTCTGGATTACAAAATTTGTGAAAGATTGACTGGTATTCTTAACTATGTTGCTCCTTTT
ACGCTATGTGGATACGCTGCTTTAATGCCTTTGTATCATGCTATTGCTTCCCGTATGGCTTTCATTTTCT
CCTCCTTGTATAAATCCTGGTTGCTGTCTCTTTATGAGGAGTTGTGGCCCGTTGTCAGGCAACGTGGCGT
GGTGTGCACTGTGTTTGCTGACGCAACCCCCACTGGTTGGGGCATTGCCACCACCTGTCAGCTCCTTTCC
GGGACTTTCGCTTTCCCCCTCCCTATTGCCACGGCGGAACTCATCGCCGCCTGCCTTGCCCGCTGCTGGA
CAGGGGCTCGGCTGTTGGGCACTGACAATTCCGTGGTGTTGTCGGGGAAATCATCGTCCTTTCCTTGGCT
GCTCGCCTGTGTTGCCACCTGGATTCTGCGCGGGACGTCCTTCTGCTACGTCCCTTCGGCCCTCAATCCA
GCGGACCTTCCTTCCCGCGGCCTGCTGCCGGCTCTGCGGCCTCTTCCGCGTCTACGCCTTCGCCCTCAGA
CGAGTCGGATCTCCCTTTGGGCCGCCTCCCCGCAGGTACCTTTAAGACCAATGACTTACAAGGCAGCTGT
AGATCTTAGCCACTTTTTAAAAGAAAAGGGGGGACTGGAAGGGCTAATTCACTCCCAAAGAAGTCAAGAT
CTGCTTTTTGCCTGTACTGGGTCTCTCTGGTTAGACCAGAGTCTCTCTGGTTAGACCAGATCTGAGCCTG
GGAGCTCTCTGGCTAACTAGGGAACCCACTGCTTAAGCCTCAATAAAGCTTGCCTTGAGTGCTTCAAGTA
GTGTGTGCCCGTCTGTTGTGTGACTCTGGTAACTAGAGATCCCTCAGACCCTTTTAGTCAGTGTGGAAAA
TCTCTAGCAGTTTAAACCCGCTGATCAGCCTCGACTGTGCCTTCTAGTTGCCAGCCATCTGTTGTTTGCC
CCTCCCCCGTGCCTTCCTTGACCCTGGAAGGTGCCACTCCCACTGTCCTTTCCTAATAAAATGAGGAAAT
TGCATCGCATTGTCTGAGTAGGTGTCATTCTATTCTGGGGGGTGGGGTGGGGCAGGACAGCAAGGGGGAG
GATTGGGAAGTCAATAGCAGGCATGCTGGGGATGCGGTGGGCTCTATGGGCGGCCGTTAATTAAGCTTTT
GTTCCCTTTAGTGAGGGTTAATTGCGCGCTTGGCGTAATCATGGTCATAGCTGTTTCCTGTGTGAAATTG
TTATCCGCTCACAATTCCACACAACATACGAGCCGGGAGCATAAAGTGTAAAGCCTGGGGTGCCTAATGA
GTGAGCTAACTCACATTAATTGCGTTGCGCTCACTGCCCGCTTTCCAGTCGGGAAACCTGTCGTGCCAGC
TGCATTAATGAATCGGCCAACGCGCGGGGAGAGGCGGTTTGCGTATTGGGCGCTCTTCCGCTTCCTCGCT
CACTGACTCGCTGCGCTCGGTCGTTCGGCTGCGGCGAGCGGTATCAGCTCACTCAAAGGCGGTAATACGG
TTATCCACAGAATCAGGGGATAACGCAGGAAAGAACATGTGAGCAAAAGGCCAGCAAAAGGCCAGGAACC
GTAAAAAGGCCGCGTTGCTGGCGTTTTTCCATAGGCTCCGCCCCCCTGACGAGCATCACAAAAATCGACG
CTCAAGTCAGAGGTGGCGAAACCCGACAGGACTATAAAGATACCAGGCGTTTCCCCCTGGAAGCTCCCTC
GTGCGCTCTCCTGTTCCGACCCTGCCGCTTACCGGATACCTGTCCGCCTTTCTCCCTTCGGGAAGCGTGG
CGCTTTCTCATAGCTCACGCTGTAGGTATCTCAGTTCGGTGTAGGTCGTTCGCTCCAAGCTGGGCTGTGT
GCACGAACCCCCCGTTCAGCCCGACCGCTGCGCCTTATCCGGTAACTATCGTCTTGAGTCCAACCCGGTA
AGACACGACTTATCGCCACTGGCAGCAGCCACTGGTAACAGGATTAGCAGAGCGAGGTATGTAGGCGGTG
CTACAGAGTTCTTGAAGTGGTGGCCTAACTACGGCTACACTAGAAGAACAGTATTTGGTATCTGCGCTCT
GCTGAAGCCAGTTACCTTCGGAAAAAGAGTTGGTAGCTCTTGATCCGGCAAACAAACCACCGCTGGTAGC
GGTGGTTTTTTTGTTTGCAAGCAGCAGATTACGCGCAGAAAAAAAGGATCTCAAGAAGATCCTTTGATCT
TTTCTACGGGGTCTGACGCTCAGTGGAACGAAAACTCACGTTAAGGGATTTTGGTCATGAGATTATCAAA
AAGGATCTTCACCTAGATCCTTTTAAATTAAAAATGAAGTTTTAAATCAATCTAAAGTATATATGAGTAA
ACTTGGTCTGACAGTTACCAATGCTTAATCAGTGAGGCACCTATCTCAGCGATCTGTCTATTTCGTTCAT
CCATAGTTGCCTGACTCCCCGTCGTGTAGATAACTACGATACGGGAGGGCTTACCATCTGGCCCCAGTGC
TGCAATGATACCGCGAGACCCACGCTCACCGGCTCCAGATTTATCAGCAATAAACCAGCCAGCCGGAAGG
GCCGAGCGCAGAAGTGGTCCTGCAACTTTATCCGCCTCCATCCAGTCTATTAATTGTTGCCGGGAAGCTA
GAGTAAGTAGTTCGCCAGTTAATAGTTTGCGCAACGTTGTTGCCATTGCTACAGGCATCGTGGTGTCACG
CTCGTCGTTTGGTATGGCTTCATTCAGCTCCGGTTCCCAACGATCAAGGCGAGTTACATGATCCCCCATG
TTGTGCAAAAAAGCGGTTAGCTCCTTCGGTCCTCCGATCGTTGTCAGAAGTAAGTTGGCCGCAGTGTTAT
CACTCATGGTTATGGCAGCACTGCATAATTCTCTTACTGTCATGCCATCCGTAAGATGCTTTTCTGTGAC
TGGTGAGTACTCAACCAAGTCATTCTGAGAATAGTGTATGCGGCGACCGAGTTGCTCTTGCCCGGCGTCA
ATACGGGATAATACCGCGCCACATAGCAGAACTTTAAAAGTGCTCATCATTGGAAAACGTTCTTCGGGGC
GAAAACTCTCAAGGATCTTACCGCTGTTGAGATCCAGTTCGATGTAACCCACTCGTGCACCCAACTGATC
TTCAGCATCTTTTACTTTCACCAGCGTTTCTGGGTGAGCAAAAACAGGAAGGCAAAATGCCGCAAAAAAG
GGAATAAGGGCGACACGGAAATGTTGAATACTCATACTCTTCCTTTTTCAATATTATTGAAGCATTTATC
AGGGTTATTGTCTCATGAGCGGATACATATTTGAATGTATTTAGAAAAATAAACAAATAGGGGTTCCGCG
CACATTTCCCCGAAAAGTGCCACCTAAATTGTAAGCGTTAATATTTTGTTAAAATTCGCGTTAAATTTTT
GTTAAATCAGCTCATTTTTTAACCAATAGGCCGAAATCGGCAAAATCCCTTATAAATCAAAAGAATAGAC
CGAGATAGGGT
[37 nt withheld, positions 8062-8098]
AAAGAACGTGGACTCCAACGTCAAAGG
[49 nt withheld, positions 8126-8174]
T
[91 nt withheld, positions 8176-8266]
G
[124 nt withheld, positions 8268-8391]
CCCATTCGCCATTCAGGCTGCGCAACTGTTGGGAAGGGCGATCGGTGCGGGCCTCTTCGCTATTACGCCA
GCTGGCGAAAGGGGGATGTGCTGCAAGGCGATTAAGTTGGGTAACGCCAGGGTTTTCCCAGTCACGACGT
TGTAAAACGACGGCCAGTGAGCGCGCGTAATACGACTCACTATAGGGCGAATTGACTAGTACATAACTTA
CGGTAAATGGCCCGCCTGGCTGACCGCCCAACGACCCCCGCCCATTGAC
Features (pLannotate 1.2.2; 28 found; start..end, strand, type, name):
    242..441     +  promoter       CMV promoter: human cytomegalovirus (CMV) immediate early promoter
    459..639     +  LTR            5' LTR (truncated): truncated 5' long terminal repeat (LTR) from HIV-1
    686..811     +  misc_feature   HIV-1 Ψ: packaging signal of human immunodeficiency virus type 1
    795..1133    +  CDS            HIV-1 gag (fragment): gag protein from human immunodeficiency virus 1; gag
   1310..1543    +  misc_feature   RRE: The Rev response element (RRE) of HIV-1 allows for Rev-dependent mRNA export from the nucleus to the cytoplasm.
   1920..2020    +  CDS            Rev (fragment): human immunodeficiency virus 1 (HIV-1) Rev protein; rev; enhances nuclear export of unspliced and incompletely spliced viral mRNAs
   2070..2187    +  misc_feature   cPPT/CTS: central polypurine tract and central termination sequence of HIV-1
   2262..2502    +  promoter       U6 promoter: RNA polymerase III promoter for human U6 snRNA
   2549..2616    +  misc_RNA       tracrRNA (fragment): trans-activating CRISPR RNA for the Streptococcus pyogenes CRISPR/Cas9 system
   2639..3138    +  promoter       PGK promoter: mouse phosphoglycerate kinase 1 promoter
   3178..3774    +  CDS            PuroR (fragment): puromycin N-acetyltransferase; pac from Streptomyces; confers resistance to puromycin
   3847..4545    +  CDS            TagBFP: TagBFP is a basic (constitutively fluorescent) blue fluorescent protein published in 2008, derived from Entacmaea quadricolor. It is reported to be a very rapidly-maturing monomer with very low acid sensitivity.
   4557..5143    +  misc_feature   WPRE: woodchuck hepatitis virus posttranscriptional regulatory element
   5137..5283    +  CDS            nef (fragment): NEF_HV1LA - Experimental evidence at protein level: Swiss-Prot protein existence level 1. Extracellular Nef protein targets CD4(+) T-lymphocytes for apoptosis by interacting with CXCR4 surface receptors. From Human immunodeficiency virus type 1 group M subtype B (isolate Lai) (HIV-1).
   5291..5469    +  LTR            5' LTR (truncated): truncated 5' long terminal repeat (LTR) from HIV-1
   5495..5606    +  polyA_signal   bGH poly(A) signal: bovine growth hormone polyadenylation signal
   5745..5763    -  promoter       T3 promoter: promoter for bacteriophage T3 RNA polymerase
   5808..5824    -  protein_bind   lac operator: The lac repressor binds to the lac operator to inhibit transcription in E. coli. This inhibition can be relieved by adding lactose or isopropyl-β-D-thiogalactopyranoside (IPTG). lac repressor encoded by lacI
   5832..5862    -  promoter       lac promoter: promoter for the E. coli lac operon
   5877..5898    -  protein_bind   CAP binding site: CAP binding activates transcription in the presence of cAMP. E. coli catabolite activator protein
   5911..6003    -  CDS            lacI (fragment): lac repressor; lacI; The lac repressor binds to the lac operator to inhibit transcription in E. coli. This inhibition can be relieved by adding lactose or isopropyl-β-D-thiogalactopyranoside (IPTG).
   6186..6774    -  rep_origin     ori: high-copy-number ColE1/pMB1/pBR322/pUC origin of replication
   6945..7805    -  CDS            AmpR: β-lactamase; bla; confers resistance to ampicillin, carbenicillin, and related antibiotics
   7806..7910    -  promoter       AmpR promoter: bla
   7963..8391    -  rep_origin     f1 ori (sequence partly withheld): f1 bacteriophage origin of replication; arrow indicates direction of (+) strand synthesis
   8396..8551    -  CDS            lacZα (fragment): LacZα fragment of β-galactosidase; lacZ fragment
   8559..8577    +  promoter       T7 promoter: promoter for bacteriophage T7 RNA polymerase
   8591..241     +  enhancer       CMV enhancer (across the origin): human cytomegalovirus immediate early enhancer
