[The description below was written by a language model from this plasmid's Addgene catalogue record and pLannotate feature annotations shown in this document.]
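Description:
pKLV2-U6gRNA5(ETV4_5-2)-PGKpuroBFP-W is an 8,650 bp HIV-1-based lentiviral CRISPR vector that expresses a single guide RNA against human ETV4 (also known as PEA3 or E1AF) along with puromycin resistance and a blue fluorescent marker. It derives from the pKLV2-U6gRNA5(BbsI)-PGKpuroBFP-W backbone; the guide spacer was inserted between two BbsI sites, both destroyed in cloning. In bacteria the plasmid replicates from a high-copy ColE1/pUC-type origin and is selected with ampicillin via the β-lactamase gene. An f1 origin and remnants of a lac/lacZα cloning region flanked by T7 and T3 promoters are also present in the backbone.

The viral genome is transcribed from a CMV enhancer/promoter fused to a truncated 5' LTR, an arrangement that typically removes the need for Tat during packaging. It carries the Ψ packaging signal with a gag fragment, the RRE for Rev-dependent nuclear export, and the cPPT/CTS element. The downstream LTR is also annotated as truncated, which suggests a self-inactivating design, and is followed by a bGH polyadenylation signal. Between the LTRs, the human U6 RNA polymerase III promoter drives the ETV4 spacer joined to a Streptococcus pyogenes Cas9 guide scaffold. A mouse PGK promoter then drives the puromycin N-acetyltransferase and TagBFP coding sequences. The short linker between these two is not annotated, so how they are co-expressed is not stated. A WPRE follows to enhance transcript expression. No Cas9 is encoded, so it must be supplied separately. Transduced cells can be selected with puromycin or tracked by BFP, and the associated publication concerns CRISPR perturbations with time-series single-cell RNA-seq to infer gene regulatory networks.
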