Addgene plasmid #211961: pKLV2-U6gRNA5(ETV4_5-2)-PGKpuroBFP-W
Purpose: Express gRNA against ETV4 with puro and BFP
Depositing lab: Kosuke Yusa. Depositing organization: Kyoto University, Institute for Life and Medical Sciences. Publication: RENGE infers gene regulatory networks using time-series single-cell RNA-seq data with CRISPR perturbations. Ishikawa M, Sugino S, Masuda Y, Tarumoto Y, Seto Y, Taniyama N, Wagai F, Yamauchi Y, Kojima Y, Kiryu H, Yusa K, Eiraku M, Mochizuki A. Commun Biol. 2023 Dec 28;6(1):1290. doi: 10.1038/s42003-023-05594-4. PubMed 38155269.
Backbone
  Vector backbone: pKLV2-U6gRNA5(BbsI)-PGKpuroBFP-W
  Backbone size w/o insert (bp): 8630
  Total vector size (bp): 8650
  Vector type: Mammalian Expression, Lentiviral, CRISPR
  Selectable markers: Puromycin
Growth in bacteria
  Bacterial resistance: Ampicillin, 100 μg/mL
  Growth temperature: 37°C
  Growth strain: NEB Stable
  Copy number: High Copy
Gene/Insert
  Gene/Insert name: sgRNA targeting ETV4
  gRNA/shRNA sequence: GGTCGGTGCATTTCGAGAG
  Species: H. sapiens (human)
  GenBank ID: NM_001079675.5
  Entrez Gene: ETV4 (a.k.a. E1A-F, E1AF, PEA3, PEAS3)
  Promoter: Human U6 promoter
  Cloning method: Restriction Enzyme; 5′ cloning site BbsI (destroyed during cloning); 3′ cloning site BbsI (destroyed during cloning)
  Sequencing primers: 5′ AGATAATTAGAATTAATTTGACTG
Terms and licenses: Academic/Nonprofit Terms; Industry Terms: Not Available to Industry
How to cite: pKLV2-U6gRNA5(ETV4_5-2)-PGKpuroBFP-W was a gift from Kosuke Yusa (Addgene plasmid # 211961 ; http://n2t.net/addgene:211961 ; RRID:Addgene_211961)
